Addgene plasmid #42356: THEM2A
Purpose: Bacterial expression for structure determination; may not be full ORF
Depositing lab: Nicola Burgess-Brown. Depositing organization: University of Oxford.
Backbone
  Vector backbone: pNIC28-Bsa4
  Backbone manufacturer: SGC
  Vector type: Bacterial Expression
Growth in bacteria
  Bacterial resistance: Kanamycin, 50 μg/mL
  Growth temperature: 37°C
  Growth strain: Mach1 ;
  Copy number: High Copy
Gene/Insert
  Gene/Insert name: THEM2A (alt names: THEM2; gi|12654153; PDB:2H4U)
  Species: H. sapiens (human)
  Insert size (bp): 466
  Mutation: See Comments
  GenBank ID: THEM2 gi|12654153
  Entrez Gene: ACOT13 (a.k.a. HT012, PNAS-27, THEM2)
  Tag / fusion protein: His6-TEV (N terminal on insert)
  Cloning method: Ligation Independent Cloning
  Sequencing primers: 5′ T7; 3′ T7-term
Terms and licenses: Academic/Nonprofit Terms; Industry Terms: Not Available to Industry
Depositor comments: http://www.thesgc.org/structures/2H4U/ Use BL21(DE3)-R3-pRARE2 strain for expression.
How to cite: THEM2A was a gift from Nicola Burgess-Brown (Addgene plasmid # 42356 ; http://n2t.net/addgene:42356 ; RRID:Addgene_42356)
