[The description below was written by a language model from this plasmid's Addgene catalogue record.]
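Description:
THEM2A is a bacterial expression plasmid built on the pNIC28-Bsa4 backbone from the Structural Genomics Consortium, made to produce recombinant human protein for structure determination. It is maintained in E. coli as a high-copy plasmid under kanamycin selection. The record gives no feature table, so the origin of replication and the exact regulatory elements are not itemised. However, the listed sequencing primers (T7 forward and T7 terminator) indicate that the insert sits between a T7 promoter and a T7 terminator. This fits the depositor's recommendation of a DE3-type expression strain, which supplies T7 RNA polymerase, carrying a rare-codon tRNA plasmid.

The insert is a roughly 466 bp fragment of human THEM2, now designated ACOT13 (acyl-CoA thioesterase 13, also known as HT012 or PNAS-27), introduced by ligation-independent cloning. The record cautions that it may not be the full open reading frame, as is common for constructs whose boundaries were chosen to favour crystallisation. The mutation field only points to the depositor comments, which do not list any specific sequence changes. The coding sequence is fused at its N terminus to a hexahistidine tag followed by a TEV protease cleavage site. The tag allows the protein to be captured by immobilised metal affinity chromatography, and TEV cleavage then removes it to leave near-native protein. The construct is linked to a deposited crystal structure of this protein, and its typical use is overexpression and purification of THEM2/ACOT13 for structural, biophysical or enzymatic studies.
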