>Addgene plasmid #42356 | THEM2A | depositor partial sequence | sequence record 57189 | THEM2A sequence 466 bps
CATATGCACCATCATCATCATCATTCTTCTGGTGTAGATCTGGGTACCGAGAACCTGTACTTCCAATCCA
TGCGCAATTTTGAGAGAGTTTTGGGAAAGATTACTCTTGTCTCTGCTGCTCCTGGGAAAGTGATTTGTGA
AATGAAAGTAGAAGAAGAGCATACCAATGCAATAGGCACTCTCCACGGCGGTTTGACAGCCACGTTAGTA
GATAACATATCAACAATGGCTCTGCTATGCACGGAAAGGGGAGCACCCGGAGTCAGTGTCGATATGAACA
TAACGTACATGTCACCTGCAAAATTAGGAGAAGATATAGTGATTACAGCACATGTTCTGAAGCAAGGAAA
AACACTTGCATTTACCTCTGTGGATCTGACCAACAAGGCCACAGGAAAATTAATAGCACAAGGAAGACAC
ACAAAACACCTGGGAAACTGACAGTAAAGGTGGATACGGATCCGAA
