>Addgene plasmid #42356 | THEM2A | addgene partial sequence | sequence record 59303 | T7 5'-TAATACGACTCACTATAGGG-3'
ATTCCCTCTAGAAATAATTTTGTTTAACTTTAAGAAGGAGATATACATATGCACCATCATCATCATCATT
CTTCTGGTGTAGATCTGGGTACCGAGAACCTGTACTTCCAATCCATGCGCAATTTTGAGAGAGTTTTGGG
AAAGATTACTCTTGTCTCTGCTGCTCCTGGGAAAGTGATTTGTGAAATGAAAGTAGAAGAAGAGCATACC
AATGCAATAGGCACTCTCCACGGCGGTTTGACAGCCACGTTAGTAGATAACATATCAACAATGGCTCTGC
TATGCACGGAAAGGGGAGCACCCGGAGTCAGTGTCGATATGAACATAACGTACATGTCACCTGCAAAATT
AGGAGAAGATATAGTGATTACAGCACATGTTCTGAAGCAAGGAAAAACACTTGCATTTACCTCTGTGGAT
CTGACCAACAAGGCCACAGGAAAATTAATAGCACAAGGAAGACACACAAAACACCTGGGAAACTGACAGT
AAAGGTGGATACGGATCCGAATTCGAGCTCCGTCGACAAGCTTGCGGCCGCACTCGAGCACCACCACCAC
CACCACTGAGATCCGGCTGCTAACAAAGCCCGAAAGGAAGCTGAGTTGGCTGCTGCCACCGCTGAGCAAT
AACTAGCATAACCCCTTGGGGCCTCTAAACGGGTCTTGAGGGGTTTTTTGCTGAAAGGAGGAACTATATC
CGGATTGGCGAATGGG
[124 nt withheld, positions 717-840]
CGCCGGCTTTCCCCGTCAGGCTCTAAATCGGGGGCTCCCT
[45 nt withheld, positions 881-925]
CTTGATTAGGGTG
[32 nt withheld, positions 939-970]
